>Addgene plasmid #158806 | JGI_018257 | addgene full sequence | sequence record 316098 | Addgene NGS Result
GCAACGCAAAATGCTGAATTTAGCAGGCAAGTTTCCTGATAAAGGGCCCTGTGAGTGCGACATTCGACGC
GCGAAAGCGAGTTGACGGCGCCCGAAATTTTCTTAGAGTTCGTTCAAGCTTCGGTTTCGGGGAGCCGCTA
AGGGATGCGGACCCAGCCGGGTAAGTCGCCGGGAACTATGGAATAATCCTAATTTCTGTGCGGCAGGCGC
GAGCTGCCGGAGCGAATATCATCCCTGTCGCAAACAGCAGGTCAATCAACGGTGGGTAGCGGGCTGCTAT
CCAGCGGCGGATAAGACTTGTCGGAGGAATCCTCTAGAAATAATTTTGTTTAACTTTAAGAAGGAGATAT
ACCATGAAGCGCTTCGCCATGGCGGCCTCGCTCGTGATGCTGGCCAGTACCTACGCCAACGCGCAGACGA
CCGAACAGCTTGTCAAGGGAGCCACGGACACGTCGAACGTGCTGAACTATGGCATGGGCTACAACCTGCA
GCGCTTCTCGACCCTGAACCAGATCAATAAGGATACCGTGAAGAATCTGGTCCCCGTCTGGAATTACTCT
TTTAATGACGACCGCTCCGAAGAGTCGCAACCGCTCGTCTACCAGGGAGTGATCTACGTGACGAGCCACA
ACGCGACCATGGCCGTGGACGCGAAGACGGGCAAGCAGATCTGGAAGAGCAAGATCGAGTACCCGGCGGA
GACCCCGCGGATCGTGTGTTGCGGGATCATCAATCGCGGCGCCGCGCTGTACGACGGGAAGGTGTTCCGA
ACGACGCTGGACGCGAACGTCATCGCCTTGGACGCTAAGGACGGCAAGGAGCTCTGGCGCCAGAAGGCGG
CGGACATCAAGGAGGGATACTCCATGACGGTGGCCCCGCTGGTCGCGGACGGCGTGGTGATCACGGGCAT
CAGCGGTGCCGAATTCGGGACCCGCGGGTTCATCGACGGCTGGGACCCCGCGACGGGCAAGCACCTCTGG
CGCACACATTCGATCCCGAGCCCGGATGAACCGGGCGGCGATACGTGGAAGGGCGATACCTGGAAGCTCG
GCGGCGGCTCCACCTGGATCACCGGTTCGTATGACCCGGAGCTGAACACGGTGTACTGGGGCATCGGGAA
CCCGGGACCGTTCAACTCCGCGGTGCGCCCGGGCGACAACCTCTACACGTGCTCGGTGCTGGCCATGGAC
CCGAAGACGGGAAAGATCAAGTGGCACTACCAGTTCTCGCCCAACAACCCCTTTGACTATGACAGCGTCG
CGGAGATGGTGCTTGCGGACATGAACGTCGAGGGTAAGCCGACGAAGGTGCTGATGGATGCCAACCGCAA
CGGCTTCTTCTATGTCCTGGACCGCACCAACGGCAAGCTGCTGGCGGCCAACCCGTACGTGAAGGTGAAC
TGGGCGACCGGCGTCGACATGAAGACCGGCCGCCCGATCGAGACAGACGTCTCGAAGGATGCCCGCGAGG
GCAAGAAGGTGACGGTGTACCCGAGCATCCTGGGCGGGAAAAACTGGGAACCGATGTCCTTCAACCCGCA
GACGGGGCTTGCGTACGCGAACACGCTCGCGTTCGGCGGCAAGTATAAGGCGGAGCCGGTCACCTTCAAG
CAGGGCGAGTGGTACCTGGGGATGGATCTGACGGATCCCTGGGAGTTCGGCGACGGCGCGCGCGGCCATC
TGAAGGCCATCGACCCCATGACCGGTAAGGCGAAGTGGGAGGCGCCCGCCGACATCCCGCGGTTCTCGGG
TGTGCTGTCCACGGCCGGGGGCGTCGTGTTCACCGGCGCGCTGACCGGAGAATTCGAGGCTTTCGACGCC
GACACGGGGAAAAAGCTCTGGCAGTTCCAGACCGGCTCCGGCATCGAGGGTCAGCCGGTGACCTGGCAGC
AGGACGACGTGCAGTACATCGCGGTGACATCGGGCTATGGTGGAGTGTACTCCCTCTTCTCGGGCGATGA
ACGCCTCGCGAAGGTCCCCCCGGGCGGCTCGCTGTGGGTCTTCGCGGTGAAGCAGGCCGAAAACCTCTAT
TTTCAGGGACATCATCACCATCACCATCACCACTGACAGCTATGACCATGATTACGCCAAGCTTGCATGC
CTGCAGGTCGACTCTAGAGGATCCCCGGGTACCGAGCTCGAATTCACTGGCCGTCGTTTTACAACGTCGT
GACTGGGAAAACCCTGGCGTTACCCAACTTAATCGCCTTGCAGCACATCCCCCTTTCGCCAGCTGGCGTA
ATAGCGAAGAGGCCCGCACCGATCGCCCTTCCCAACAGTTGCGCAGCCTGAATGGCGAATGGCGCCTGAT
GCGGTATTTTCTCCTTACGCATCTGTGCGGTATTTCACACCGCATATGGTGCACTCTCAGTACAATCTGC
TCTGATGCCGCATAGTTAAGCCAGCCCCGACACCCGCCAACACCCGCTGACGCGCCCTGACGGGCTTGTA
TGCTCCCGGCATCCGCTTACAGACAAGCTGTGACCGTCTCCGGGAGCTGCATGTGTCAGAGGTTTTCACC
GTCATCACCGAAACGCGCGAGACGAAAGGGCCTCGTGATACGCCTATTTTTATAGGTTAATGTCATGATA
ATAATGGTTTCTTAGCACCCTTTCTCGGTCCTTCAACGTTCCTGACAACGAGCCTCCTTTTCGCCAATCC
ATCGACAATCACCGCGAGTCCCTGCTCGAACGCTGCGTCCGGACCGGCTTCGTCGAAGGCGTCTATCGCG
GCCCGCAACAGCGGCGAGAGCGGAGCCTGTTCAACGGTGCCGCCGCGCTCGCCGGCATCGCTGTCGCCGG
CCTGCTCCTCAAGCACGGCCCCAACAGTGAAGTAGCTGATTGTCATCAGCGCATTGACGGCGTCCCCGGC
CGAAAAACCCGCCTCGCAGAGGAAGCGAAGCTGCGCGTCGGCCGTTTCCATCTGCGGTGCGCCCGGTCGC
GTGCCGGCATGGATGCGCGCGCCATCGCGGTAGGCGAGCAGCGCCTGCCTGAAGCTGCGGGCATTCCCGA
TCAGAAATGAGCGCCAGTCGTCGTCGGCTCTCGGCACCGAATGCGTATGATTCTCCGCCAGCATGGCTTC
GGCCAGTGCGTCGAGCAGCGCCCGCTTGTTCCTGAAGTGCCAGTAAAGCGCCGGCTGCTGAACCCCCAAC
CGTTCCGCCAGTTTGCGTGTCGTCAGACCGTCTACGCCGACCTCGTTCAACAGGTCCAGGGCGGCACGGA
TCACTGTATTCGGCTGCAACTTTGTCATGCTTGACACTTTATCACTGATAAACATAATATGTCCACCAAC
TTATCAGTGATAAAGAATCCGCGCGTTCAATCGGACCAGCGGAGGCTGGTCCGGAGGCCAGACGTGAAAC
CCAACATACCCCTGATCGTAATTCTGAGCACTGTCGCGCTCGACGCTGTCGGCATCGGCCTGATTATGCC
GGTGCTGCCGGGCCTCCTGCGCGATCTGGTTCACTCGAACGACGTCACCGCCCACTATGGCATTCTGCTG
GCGCTGTATGCGTTGGTGCAATTTGCCTGCGCACCTGTGCTGGGCGCGCTGTCGGATCGTTTCGGGCGGC
GGCCAATCTTGCTCGTCTCGCTGGCCGGCGCCACTGTCGACTACGCCATCATGGCGACAGCGCCTTTCCT
TTGGGTTCTCTATATCGGGCGGATCGTGGCCGGCATCACCGGGGCGACTGGGGCGGTAGCCGGCGCTTAT
ATTGCCGATATCACTGATGGCGATGAGCGCGCGCGGCACTTCGGCTTCATGAGCGCCTGTTTCGGGTTCG
GGATGGTCGCGGGACCTGTGCTCGGTGGGCTGATGGGCGGTTTCTCCCCCCACGCTCCGTTCTTCGCCGC
GGCAGCCTTGAACGGCCTCAATTTCCTGACGGGCTGTTTCCTTTTGCCGGAGTCGCACAAAGGCGAACGC
CGGCCGTTACGCCGGGAGGCTCTCAACCCGCTCGCTTCGTTCCGGTGGGCCCGGGGCATGACCGTCGTCG
CCGCCCTGATGGCGGTCTTCTTCATCATGCAACTTGTCGGACAGGTGCCGGCCGCGCTTTGGGTCATTTT
CGGCGAGGATCGCTTTCACTGGGACGCGACCACGATCGGCATTTCGCTTGCCGCATTTGGCATTCTGCAT
TCACTCGCCCAGGCAATGATCACCGGCCCTGTAGCCGCCCGGCTCGGCGAAAGGCGGGCACTCATGCTCG
GAATGATTGCCGACGGCACAGGCTACATCCTGCTTGCCTTCGCGACACGGGGATGGATGGCGTTCCCGAT
CATGGTCCTGCTTGCTTCGGGTGGCATCGGAATGCCGGCGCTGCAAGCAATGTTGTCCAGGCAGGTGGAT
GAGGAACGTCAGGGGCAGCTGCAAGGCTCACTGGCGGCGCTCACCAGCCTGACCTCGATCGTCGGACCCC
TCCTCTTCACGGCGATCTATGCGGCTTCTATAACAACGTGGAACGGGTGGGCATGGATTGCAGGCGCTGC
CCTCTACTTGCTCTGCCTGCCGGCGCTGCGTCGCGGGCTTTGGAGCGGCGCAGGGCAACGAGCCGATCGC
TGATCGTGGAAACGATAGGCCTATGCCATGCGGGTCAAGGCGACTTCCGGCAAGCTATACGCGCCCTAGA
ATTGTCAATTTTAATCCTCTGTTTATCGGCAGTTCGTAGAGCGCGCCGTGCGTCCCGAGCGATACTGAGC
GAAGCAAGTGCGTCGAGCAGTGCCCGCTTGTTCCTGAAATGCCAGTAAAGCGCTGGCTGCTGAACCCCCA
GCCGGAACTGACCCCACAAGGCCCTAGCGTTTGCAATGCACCAGGTCATCATTGACCCAGGCGTGTTCCA
CCAGGCCGCTGCCTCGCAACTCTTCGCAGGCTTCGCCGACCTGCTCGCGCCACTTCTTCACGCGGGTGGA
ATCCGATCCGCACATGAGGCGGAAGGTTTCCAGCTTGAGCGGGTACGGCTCCCGGTGCGAGCTGAAATAG
TCGAACATCCGTCGGGCCGTCGGCGACAGCTTGCGGTACTTCTCCCATATGAATTTCGTGTAGTGGTCGC
CAGCAAACAGCACGACGATTTCCTCGTCGATCAGGACCTGGCAACGGGACGTTTTCTTGCCACGGTCCAG
GACGCGGAAGCGGTGCAGCAGCGACACCGATTCCAGGTGCCCAACGCGGTCGGACGTGAAGCCCATCGCC
GTCGCCTGTAGGCGCGACAGGCATTCCTCGGCCTTCGTGTAATACCGGCCATTGATCGACCAGCCCAGGT
CCTGGCAAAGCTCGTAGAACGTGAAGGTGATCGGCTCGCCGATAGGGGTGCGCTTCGCGTACTCCAACAC
CTGCTGCCACACCAGTTCGTCATCGTCGGCCCGCAGCTCGACGCCGGTGTAGGTGATCTTCACGTCCTTG
TTGACGTGGAAAATGACCTTGTTTTGCAGCGCCTCGCGCGGGATTTTCTTGTTGCGCGTGGTGAACAGGG
CAGAGCGGGCCGTGTCGTTTGGCATCGCTCGCATCGTGTCCGGCCACGGCGCAATATCGAACAAGGAAAG
CTGCATTTCCTTGATCTGCTGCTTCGTGTGTTTCAGCAACGCGGCCTGCTTGGCCTCGCTGACCTGTTTT
GCCAGGTCCTCGCCGGCGGTTTTTCGCTTCTTGGTCGTCATAGTTCCTCGCGTGTCGATGGTCATCGACT
TCGCCAAACCTGCCGCCTCCTGTTCGAGACGACGCGAACGCTCCACGGCGGCCGATGGCGCGGGCAGGGC
AGGGGGAGCCAGTTGCACGCTGTCGCGCTCGATCTTGGCCGTAGCTTGCTGGACCATCGAGCCGACGGAC
TGGAAGGTTTCGCGGGGCGCACGCATGACGGTGCGGCTTGCGATGGTTTCGGCATCCTCGGCGGAAAACC
CCGCGTCGATCAGTTCTTGCCTGTATGCCTTCCGGTCAAACGTCCGATTCATTCACCCTCCTTGCGGGAT
TGCCCCGACTCACGCCGGGGCAATGTGCCCTTATTCCTGATTTGACCCGCCTGGTGCCTTGGTGTCCAGA
TAATCCACCTTATCGGCAATGAAGTCGGTCCCGTAGACCGTCTGGCCGTCCTTCTCGTACTTGGTATTCC
GAATCTTGCCCTGCACGAATACCAGCTCCGCGAAGTCGCTCTTCTTGATGGAGCGCATGGGGACGTGCTT
GGCAATCACGCGCACCCCCCGGCCGTTTTAGCGGCTAAAAAAGTCATGGCTCTGCCCTCGGGCGGACCAC
GCCCATCATGACCTTGCCAAGCTCGTCCTGCTTCTCTTCGATCTTCGCCAGCAGGGCGAGGATCGTGGCA
TCACCGAACCGCGCCGTGCGCGGGTCGTCGGTGAGCCAGAGTTTCAGCAGGCCGCCCAGGCGGCCCAGGT
CGCCATTGATGCGGGCCAGCTCGCGGACGTGCTCATAGTCCACGACGCCCGTGATTTTGTAGCCCTGGCC
GACGGCCAGCAGGTAGGCCTACAGGCTCATGCCGGCCGCCGCCGCCTTTTCCTCAATCGCTCTTCGTTCG
TCTGGAAGGCAGTACACCTTGATAGGTGGGCTGCCCTTCCTGGTTGGCTTGGTTTCATCAGCCATCCGCT
TGCCCTCATCTGTTACGCCGGCGGTAGCCGGCCAGCCTCGCAGAGCAGGATTCCCGTTGAGCACCGCCAG
GTGCGAATAAGGGACAGTGAAGAAGGAACACCCGCTCGCGGGTGGGCCTACTTCACCTATCCTGCCCGGC
TGACGCCGTTGGATACACCAAGGAAAGTCTACACGAACCCTTTGGCAAAATCCTGTATATCGTGCGAAAA
AGGATGGATATACCGAAAAAATCGCTATAATGACCCCGAAGCAGGGTTATGCAGCGGAAAAGATCCGTCG
ACCCTTTCCGACGCTCACCGGGCTGGTTGCCCTCGCCGCTGGGCTGGCGGCCGTCTATGGCCCTGCAAAC
GCGCCAGAAACGCCGTCGAAGCCGTGTGCGAGACACCGCGGCCGCCGGCGTTGTGGATACCTCGCGGAAA
ACTTGGCCCTCACTGACAGATGAGGGGCGGACGTTGACACTTGAGGGGCCGACTCACCCGGCGCGGCGTT
GACAGATGAGGGGCAGGCTCGATTTCGGCCGGCGACGTGGAGCTGGCCAGCCTCGCAAATCGGCGAAAAC
GCCTGATTTTACGCGAGTTTCCCACAGATGATGTGGACAAGCCTGGGGATAAGTGCCCTGCGGTATTGAC
ACTTGAGGGGCGCGACTACTGACAGATGAGGGGCGCGATCCTTGACACTTGAGGGGCAGAGTGCTGACAG
ATGAGGGGCGCACCTATTGACATTTGAGGGGCTGTCCACAGGCAGAAAATCCAGCATTTGCAAGGGTTTC
CGCCCGTTTTTCGGCCACCGCTAACCTGTCTTTTAACCTGCTTTTAAACCAATATTTATAAACCTTGTTT
TTAACCAGGGCTGCGCCCTGTGCGCGTGACCGCGCACGCCGAAGGGGGGTGCCCCCCCTTCTCGAACCCT
CCCGGCCCGCTAACGCGGGCCTCCCATCCCCCCAGGGGCTGCGCCCCTCGGCCGCGAACGGCCTCACCCC
AAAAATGGCAGCCAAGCTGACCACTTCTGCGCTCGGCCCTTCCGGCTGGCTGGTTTATTGCTGATAAATC
TGGAGCCGGTGAGCGTGGGTCTCGCGGTATCATTGCAGCACTGGGGCCAGATGGTAAGCCCTCCCGTATC
GTAGTTATCTACACGACGGGGAGTCAGGCAACTATGGATGAACGAAATAGACAGATCGCTGAGATAGGTG
CCTCACTGATTAAGCATTGGTAACTGTCAGACCAAGTTTACTCATATATACTTTAGATTGATTTAAAACT
TCATTTTTAATTTAAAAGGATCTAGGTGAAGATCCTTTTTGATAATCTCATGACCAAAATCCCTTAACGT
GAGTTTTCGTTCCACTGAGCGTCAGACCCCGTAGAAAAGATCAAAGGATCTTCTTGAGATCCTTTTTTTC
TGCGCGTAATCTGCTGCTTGCAAACAAAAAAACCACCGCTACCAGCGGTGGTTTGTTTGCCGGATCAAGA
GCTACCAACTCTTTTTCCGAAGGTAACTGGCTTCAGCAGAGCGCAGATACCAAATACTGTTCTTCTAGTG
TAGCCGTAGTTAGGCCACCACTTCAAGAACTCTGTAGCACCGCCTACATACCTCGCTCTGCTAATCCTGT
TACCAGTGGCTGCTGCCAGTGGCGATAAGTCGTGTCTTACCGGGTTGGACTCAAGACGATAGTTACCGGA
TAAGGCGCAGCGGTCGGGCTGAACGGGGGGTTCGTGCACACAGCCCAGCTTGGAGCGAACGACCTACACC
GAACTGAGATACCTACAGCGTGAGCTATGAGAAAGCGCCACGCTTCCCGAAGGGAGAAAGGCGGACAGGT
ATCCGGTAAGCGGCAGGGTCGGAACAGGAGAGCGCACGAGGGAGCTTCCAGGGGGAAACGCCTGGTATCT
TTATAGTCCTGTCGGGTTTCGCCACCTCTGACTTGAGCGTCGATTTTTGTGATGCTCGTCAGGGGGGCGG
AGCCTATGGAAAAACGCCAGCAACGCGGCCTTTTTACGGTTCCTGGCCTTTTGCTGGCCTTTTGCTCACA
TGTTCTTTCCTGCGTTATCCCCTGATTCTGTGGATAACCGTATTACCGCCTTTGAGTGAGCTGATACCGC
TCGCCGCAGCCGAACGACCGAGCGCAGCGAGTCAGTGAGCGAGGAAGCGGAAGAGCGCCCAATACGCAAA
CCGCCTCTCCCCGCGCGTTGGCCGATTCATTAATGCAGCTGGCACGACAGGTTTCCCGACTGGAAAGCGG
GCAGTGAGCGCAACGCAATTAATGTGAGTTAGCTCACTCATTAGGCACCCCAGGCTTTACACTTTATGCT
TCCGGCTCGTATGTTGTGTGGAATTGTGAGCGGATAACAATTTCACACAGGAAACAGCTATGACCATGAT
TACGCCAAGCTAGCTTCCCGCTTGGTCGGGCCGCTTCGCGAGGGCCCGTTGACGACAACGGTGCGATGGG
TCCCGGCCCCGGTCAAGACGATGCCAATACGTTGCGACACTACGCCTTGGCACTTTTAGAATTGCCTTAT
CGTCCTGATAAGAAATGTCCGACCAGCTAAAGACATCGCGTCCAATCAAAGCCTAGAAAATATAGGCGAA
GGGACGCTAATAAGTCTTTCATAAGACCGCGCAAATCTAAAAATATCCTTAGATTCACGATGCGGCACTT
CGGATGACTTCCGAGCGAGCCTGGAACCTCAGAAAAACGTCTGAGAGATACCGCGGATCTCACACAGGAA
ATTTC
Features (pLannotate 1.2.2; 20 found; start..end, strand, type, name):
    325..347     +  RBS            RBS: efficient ribosome binding site from bacteriophage T7 gene 10 (Olins and Rangwala, 1989)
   2043..2062    +  CDS            7xHis (fragment): 6xHis affinity tag
   2089..2145    -  misc_feature   MCS: pUC18/19 multiple cloning site
   2142..2299    +  CDS            lacZα (fragment): LacZα fragment of β-galactosidase; lacZ fragment
   2305..2404    -  misc_feature   bom (fragment): basis of mobility region from pBR322
   2506..2541    -  CDS            rop (fragment): Rop protein, which maintains plasmids at low copy number; rop
   2606..3248    -  CDS            TetR (fragment): tetracycline resistance regulatory protein; tetR
   3354..4553    +  CDS            TcR: tetracycline efflux protein; tetA; confers resistance to tetracycline
   4612..4764    -  CDS            tetR (fragment): TETR1_ECOLX - Experimental evidence at protein level: Swiss-Prot protein existence level 1. TetR is the repressor of the tetracycline resistance element; its N-terminal region forms a helix-turn-helix structure and binds DNA. Binding of tetracycline to TetR reduces the repressor affinity for the tetracycline resistance gene (tetA) promoter operator sites. From Escherichia coli.
   4784..5932    -  CDS            trfA: trans-acting replication protein that binds to and activates oriV
   6062..6166    -  CDS            traI (fragment): TRAI6_ECOLX - Experimental evidence at protein level: Swiss-Prot protein existence level 1. The initiation process of transfer DNA synthesis requires the interaction of at least three plasmid-specific components (TraH, I, and J) at the transfer origin resulting in the assembly of a specialised nucleoprotein complex - the relaxosome. Site- and strand-specific cleavage at the transfer origin is dependent on TraI and TraJ. From Escherichia coli.
   6204..6575    -  CDS            traJ: oriT-recognizing protein; traJ
   6608..6717    -  oriT           oriT: incP origin of transfer
   6870..7501    +  rep_origin     oriV: incP origin of replication
   7579..7792    +  CDS            bla(M) (fragment): β-lactamase lacking the signal sequence; bla(M); allows cytosolic expression of β-lactamase
   7964..8552    +  rep_origin     ori: high-copy-number ColE1/pMB1/pBR322/pUC origin of replication
   8735..8827    +  CDS            lacI (fragment): lac repressor; lacI; The lac repressor binds to the lac operator to inhibit transcription in E. coli. This inhibition can be relieved by adding lactose or isopropyl-β-D-thiogalactopyranoside (IPTG).
   8840..8861    +  protein_bind   CAP binding site: CAP binding activates transcription in the presence of cAMP. E. coli catabolite activator protein
   8876..8906    +  promoter       lac promoter: promoter for the E. coli lac operon
   8914..8930    +  protein_bind   lac operator: The lac repressor binds to the lac operator to inhibit transcription in E. coli. This inhibition can be relieved by adding lactose or isopropyl-β-D-thiogalactopyranoside (IPTG). lac repressor encoded by lacI
