[The description below was written by a language model from this plasmid's Addgene catalogue record and pLannotate feature annotations shown in this document.]
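Description:
JGI_018257 is a broad-host-range bacterial expression plasmid of about 9.3 kb, built on the pCM80_PxoxF backbone and catalogued as a synthetic biology vector. Two replication systems are annotated. One is the IncP oriV with its trans-acting initiator trfA, which supports maintenance in diverse Gram-negative bacteria. The other is a ColE1/pMB1-type origin for propagation in E. coli. The record lists the plasmid as low copy. An IncP oriT with traJ and a traI fragment makes the plasmid mobilisable by conjugation when transfer functions are supplied in trans. Selection is by tetracycline, through the tetA efflux gene and its associated tetR sequences. The short bla, rop, bom and lacI fragments appear to be remnants of the backbone's construction rather than functional genes.

The insert is a synthetic gene named Bradyrhizobium_2, assembled by Gibson cloning. It belongs to a collection made to study rare earth element-dependent alcohol dehydrogenases. The annotation software did not recognise the coding sequence, but the unannotated stretch between a T7 gene 10 ribosome binding site and a polyhistidine tag of roughly 1.7 kb is consistent with a C-terminally His-tagged open reading frame. The tag would allow affinity purification or detection. The backbone name suggests expression from an xoxF promoter, but no such promoter is annotated in the feature table. A lac promoter, operator and CAP site lie upstream, and MCS and lacZα remnants lie downstream of the insert. The record does not name the intended expression host or the assays used. The stated purpose and the mobilisable, broad-host-range design are consistent with testing candidate lanthanide-dependent dehydrogenases in non-E. coli bacteria.
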