Addgene plasmid #158806: JGI_018257
Purpose: Rare earth element alcohol dehydrogenases
Depositing lab: Joint Genome Institute. Publication: Rare earth element alcohol dehydrogenases widely occur among globally distributed, numerically abundant and environmentally important microbes. Huang J, Yu Z, Groom J, Cheng JF, Tarver A, Yoshikuni Y, Chistoserdova L. ISME J. 2019 Aug;13(8):2005-2017. doi: 10.1038/s41396-019-0414-z. Epub 2019 Apr 5. PubMed 30952993.
Backbone
  Vector backbone: pCM80_PxoxF
  Vector type: Synthetic Biology
Growth in bacteria
  Bacterial resistance: Tetracycline, 10 μg/mL
  Growth temperature: 37°C
  Growth strain: Top10
  Copy number: Low Copy
Gene/Insert
  Gene/Insert name: Bradyrhizobium_2 (alt name: Batch190_p003)
  Species: Synthetic
  Cloning method: Gibson Cloning
Terms and licenses: Academic/Nonprofit Terms; Industry Terms: Not Available to Industry
Depositor comments: pCM80_PxoxF vector with Bradyrhizobium_2 insert, JGI ICE Registry: https://registry.jgi.doe.gov/entry/18257
How to cite: JGI_018257 was a gift from Joint Genome Institute (Addgene plasmid # 158806 ; http://n2t.net/addgene:158806 ; RRID:Addgene_158806)
