>Addgene plasmid #158806 | JGI_018257 | depositor partial sequence | sequence record 306516 | gene insert with vector overlaps
GACTTGTCGGAGGAATCCTCTAGAAATAATTTTGTTTAACTTTAAGAAGGAGATATACCATGAAGCGCTT
CGCCATGGCGGCCTCGCTCGTGATGCTGGCCAGTACCTACGCCAACGCGCAGACGACCGAACAGCTTGTC
AAGGGAGCCACGGACACGTCGAACGTGCTGAACTATGGCATGGGCTACAACCTGCAGCGCTTCTCGACCC
TGAACCAGATCAATAAGGATACCGTGAAGAATCTGGTCCCCGTCTGGAATTACTCTTTTAATGACGACCG
CTCCGAAGAGTCGCAACCGCTCGTCTACCAGGGAGTGATCTACGTGACGAGCCACAACGCGACCATGGCC
GTGGACGCGAAGACGGGCAAGCAGATCTGGAAGAGCAAGATCGAGTACCCGGCGGAGACCCCGCGGATCG
TGTGTTGCGGGATCATCAATCGCGGCGCCGCGCTGTACGACGGGAAGGTGTTCCGAACGACGCTGGACGC
GAACGTCATCGCCTTGGACGCTAAGGACGGCAAGGAGCTCTGGCGCCAGAAGGCGGCGGACATCAAGGAG
GGATACTCCATGACGGTGGCCCCGCTGGTCGCGGACGGCGTGGTGATCACGGGCATCAGCGGTGCCGAAT
TCGGGACCCGCGGGTTCATCGACGGCTGGGACCCCGCGACGGGCAAGCACCTCTGGCGCACACATTCGAT
CCCGAGCCCGGATGAACCGGGCGGCGATACGTGGAAGGGCGATACCTGGAAGCTCGGCGGCGGCTCCACC
TGGATCACCGGTTCGTATGACCCGGAGCTGAACACGGTGTACTGGGGCATCGGGAACCCGGGACCGTTCA
ACTCCGCGGTGCGCCCGGGCGACAACCTCTACACGTGCTCGGTGCTGGCCATGGACCCGAAGACGGGAAA
GATCAAGTGGCACTACCAGTTCTCGCCCAACAACCCCTTTGACTATGACAGCGTCGCGGAGATGGTGCTT
GCGGACATGAACGTCGAGGGTAAGCCGACGAAGGTGCTGATGGATGCCAACCGCAACGGCTTCTTCTATG
TCCTGGACCGCACCAACGGCAAGCTGCTGGCGGCCAACCCGTACGTGAAGGTGAACTGGGCGACCGGCGT
CGACATGAAGACCGGCCGCCCGATCGAGACAGACGTCTCGAAGGATGCCCGCGAGGGCAAGAAGGTGACG
GTGTACCCGAGCATCCTGGGCGGGAAAAACTGGGAACCGATGTCCTTCAACCCGCAGACGGGGCTTGCGT
ACGCGAACACGCTCGCGTTCGGCGGCAAGTATAAGGCGGAGCCGGTCACCTTCAAGCAGGGCGAGTGGTA
CCTGGGGATGGATCTGACGGATCCCTGGGAGTTCGGCGACGGCGCGCGCGGCCATCTGAAGGCCATCGAC
CCCATGACCGGTAAGGCGAAGTGGGAGGCGCCCGCCGACATCCCGCGGTTCTCGGGTGTGCTGTCCACGG
CCGGGGGCGTCGTGTTCACCGGCGCGCTGACCGGAGAATTCGAGGCTTTCGACGCCGACACGGGGAAAAA
GCTCTGGCAGTTCCAGACCGGCTCCGGCATCGAGGGTCAGCCGGTGACCTGGCAGCAGGACGACGTGCAG
TACATCGCGGTGACATCGGGCTATGGTGGAGTGTACTCCCTCTTCTCGGGCGATGAACGCCTCGCGAAGG
TCCCCCCGGGCGGCTCGCTGTGGGTCTTCGCGGTGAAGCAGGCCGAAAACCTCTATTTTCAGGGACATCA
TCACCATCACCATCACCACTGACAGCT
